Addgene plasmid #148001: pLNHA-C1-HsNot1iso1_840-1605-IKGRQtoDSYAA_X
Purpose: Mammalian Expression of HsNot1iso1_840-1605-IKGRQtoDSYAA
Depositing lab: Elisa Izaurralde. Depositing organization: Max Planck Institute for Developmental Biology. Publication: A DDX6-CNOT1 complex and W-binding pockets in CNOT9 reveal direct links between miRNA target recognition and silencing. Chen Y, Boland A, Kuzuoglu-Ozturk D, Bawankar P, Loh B, Chang CT, Weichenrieder O, Izaurralde E. Mol Cell. 2014 Jun 5;54(5):737-50. doi: 10.1016/j.molcel.2014.03.034. Epub 2014 Apr 24. PubMed 24768540.
Backbone
  Vector backbone: Unknown
  Vector type: Mammalian Expression
Growth in bacteria
  Bacterial resistance: Kanamycin, 50 μg/mL
  Growth temperature: 37°C
  Growth strain: DH5alpha
  Copy number: High Copy
Gene/Insert
  Gene/Insert name: HsNot1iso1_840-1605-IKGRQtoDSYAA
  Species: H. sapiens (human)
  Mutation: 1 silent mutation compared to the sequence of isoform 1 given by NCBI: NM_016284.4
  Entrez Gene: CNOT1 (a.k.a. AD-005, CDC39, HPE12, NOT1, NOT1H, VIBOS)
  Cloning method: Unknown
Terms and licenses: Academic/Nonprofit Terms; Industry Terms: Not Available to Industry
Depositor comments: Plasmids from this collection were made available to the research community and donated after the lab closed. Please note that the sequence provided by the depositing laboratory may be theoretical/predicted or based on Sanger sequencing results. There may be discrepancies between sequencing results obtained by Addgene and the depositor sequence. If an Addgene verified sequence is not available, please contact before placing your order to request that our lab fully sequence the plasmid.
How to cite: pLNHA-C1-HsNot1iso1_840-1605-IKGRQtoDSYAA_X was a gift from Elisa Izaurralde (Addgene plasmid # 148001 ; http://n2t.net/addgene:148001 ; RRID:Addgene_148001)
