[The description below was written by a language model from this plasmid's Addgene catalogue record and pLannotate feature annotations shown in this document.]
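Description:
pLNHA-C1-HsNot1iso1_840-1605-IKGRQtoDSYAA_X is a 6,453 nt mammalian expression plasmid encoding a mutated fragment of human CNOT1, the scaffold subunit of the CCR4-NOT deadenylase complex. The catalogue lists the backbone as unknown. The feature table shows a C1-type layout in which a CMV enhancer/promoter drives the open reading frame, followed by residual multiple cloning site sequence and an SV40 poly(A) signal. Propagation in E. coli relies on a high-copy ColE1/pUC origin, and an f1 origin is also present. A single NeoR/KanR cassette lies behind tandem bacterial (AmpR) and SV40 early promoters and ends in an HSV TK poly(A) signal, so it provides kanamycin selection in bacteria and could support G418 selection in mammalian cells. Short hits to an HIV-1 LTR, SV40 large T antigen, ble and bGH poly(A) are small fragments, probably vector remnants or incidental matches rather than functional elements.

The coding region begins with a short fragment of the bacteriophage lambda N protein, placed just upstream of the CNOT1 segment. The "LNHA" in the plasmid name suggests a lambda N plus HA tag, although no HA feature is annotated in the table. The lambda N peptide binds boxB RNA hairpins and is commonly used to tether a fused protein to a boxB-containing reporter mRNA. The insert covers residues 840–1605 of CNOT1 isoform 1, with the residues IKGRQ replaced by DSYAA, and it carries one silent change relative to the reference transcript. The record does not say which interaction this substitution is meant to disrupt. The associated publication concerns the DDX6–CNOT1 complex and CNOT9 binding pockets in miRNA-mediated silencing, so the construct plausibly served as a mutant in tethering or interaction assays in human cells. The deposited sequence may be theoretical rather than fully verified.
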