Features (pLannotate 1.2.2; 17 found; start..end, strand, type, name):
     61..364     +  enhancer       CMV enhancer: human cytomegalovirus immediate early enhancer
    365..568     +  promoter       CMV promoter: human cytomegalovirus (CMV) immediate early promoter
    564..597     +  LTR            5' LTR (truncated) (fragment): truncated 5' long terminal repeat (LTR) from HIV-1
    613..631     +  promoter       T7 promoter: promoter for bacteriophage T7 RNA polymerase
    665..730     +  CDS            N (fragment): REGN_LAMBD - Experimental evidence at protein level: Swiss-Prot protein existence level 1. Plays a role as a transcriptional antitermination factor that allows the virus to initiate its lytic phase. Activates expression of the delayed viral early genes by modifying host RNA polymerase (RNAP) into a form that is resistant to termination signals. This antitermination function requires the host NusA protein which serves to stabilize the interaction between antitermination protein N and host RNA polymerase. From Escherichia phage lambda (Bacteriophage lambda).
    758..3097    +  CDS            CNOT1 (fragment): CNOT1_HUMAN - Also known as CDC39, KIAA1007, NOT1. Experimental evidence at protein level: Swiss-Prot protein existence level 1. Scaffolding component of the CCR4-NOT complex which is one of the major cellular mRNA deadenylases and is linked to various cellular processes including bulk mRNA degradation, miRNA-mediated repression, translational repression during translational initiation and general transcription regulation. Additional complex functions may be a consequence of its influence on mRNA expression. Its scaffolding function implies its interaction with the catalytic complex module and
   3101..3122    +  misc_feature   MCS (fragment): multiple cloning site
   3134..3218    +  CDS            large T antigen (fragment): large T antigen from SV40 (simian virus 40)
   3241..3362    +  polyA_signal   SV40 poly(A) signal: SV40 polyadenylation signal
   3396..3824    -  rep_origin     f1 ori (sequence partly withheld): f1 bacteriophage origin of replication; arrow indicates direction of (+) strand synthesis
   3851..3955    +  promoter       AmpR promoter: bla
   3957..4314    +  promoter       SV40 promoter: SV40 enhancer and early promoter
   4349..5143    +  CDS            NeoR/KanR: aminoglycoside phosphotransferase from Tn5; aph(3')-II (or nptII); confers resistance to neomycin, kanamycin, and G418 (Geneticin®)
   5164..5316    +  CDS            ble (fragment): BLE_KLEPN - Experimental evidence at protein level: Swiss-Prot protein existence level 1. Binding protein with a strong affinity to the bleomycin family of antibiotics. Binds to CL990; an antimitotic-antibiotic compound. From Klebsiella pneumoniae.
   5375..5422    +  polyA_signal   HSV TK poly(A) signal: herpes simplex virus thymidine kinase polyadenylation signal (Cole and Stacy, 1985)
   5513..5529    -  polyA_signal   bGH poly(A) signal (fragment): bovine growth hormone polyadenylation signal
   5751..6339    +  rep_origin     ori: high-copy-number ColE1/pMB1/pBR322/pUC origin of replication
>Addgene plasmid #148001 | pLNHA-C1-HsNot1iso1_840-1605-IKGRQtoDSYAA_X | depositor full sequence | sequence record 290448 | Full Sequence
TAGTTATTAATAGTAATCAATTACGGGGTCATTAGTTCATAGCCCATATATGGAGTTCCGCGTTACATAA
CTTACGGTAAATGGCCCGCCTGGCTGACCGCCCAACGACCCCCGCCCATTGACGTCAATAATGACGTATG
TTCCCATAGTAACGCCAATAGGGACTTTCCATTGACGTCAATGGGTGGAGTATTTACGGTAAACTGCCCA
CTTGGCAGTACATCAAGTGTATCATATGCCAAGTACGCCCCCTATTGACGTCAATGACGGTAAATGGCCC
GCCTGGCATTATGCCCAGTACATGACCTTATGGGACTTTCCTACTTGGCAGTACATCTACGTATTAGTCA
TCGCTATTACCATGGTGATGCGGTTTTGGCAGTACATCAATGGGCGTGGATAGCGGTTTGACTCACGGGG
ATTTCCAAGTCTCCACCCCATTGACGTCAATGGGAGTTTGTTTTGGCACCAAAATCAACGGGACTTTCCA
AAATGTCGTAACAACTCCGCCCCATTGACGCAAATGGGCGGTAGGCGTGTACGGTGGGAGGTCTATATAA
GCAGAGCTCTCTGGCTAACTAGAGAACCCACTGCTTACTGGCTTATCGAAATTAATACGACTCACTATAG
GGAGACCCAAGCTCTAGCGCTACCGGTCGCCACCATGGACGCACAAACACGACGACGTGAGCGTCGCGCT
GAGAAACAAGCTCAATGGAAAGCTGCAAACGGTGGATCTCCTCCACATATGGCTTACCCATACGATGTTC
CAGATTACGCTCCTCCATCTCGAGCCATGTTTAGTAAAGAGATAGATGATGAAGCAAACAGCTATTTCCA
GCGAATATATAATCATCCACCACATCCAACCATGTCTGTTGATGAGGTATTAGAAATGCTGCAGAGATTT
AAAGACTCTACTATAAAGAGGGAACGAGAAGTATTTAACTGTATGCTAAGGAACTTGTTTGAAGAATATC
GTTTTTTTCCCCAGTATCCTGATAAAGAGTTACATATAACAGCCTGCCTATTTGGTGGTATAATTGAGAA
AGGACTGGTCACTTACATGGCACTAGGTCTGGCTCTACGATATGTTCTTGAAGCCTTACGCAAGCCTTTT
GGATCCAAAATGTATTATTTCGGGATTGCTGCACTAGATAGATTTAAAAACAGATTGAAGGACTATCCCC
AGTATTGTCAGCATTTGGCTTCTATCAGTCACTTTATGCAATTTCCACATCATTTACAGGAGTATATTGA
GTATGGACAGCAGTCTAGAGATCCTCCTGTGAAAATGCAAGGCTCTATCACAACCCCTGGAAGTATTGCA
CTGGCTCAGGCCCAGGCTCAGGCCCAGGTTCCAGCAAAAGCTCCTCTTGCTGGTCAAGTTAGCACTATGG
TAACCACCTCAACAACTACCACTGTTGCTAAAACGGTTACGGTCACCAGGCCAACTGGAGTCAGCTTTAA
GAAAGATGTGCCACCTTCTATTAATACTACAAATATAGATACGTTGCTTGTGGCCACAGATCAAACTGAG
AGAATTGTGGAGCCCCCAGAAAATATCCAGGAGAAAATTGCTTTTATTTTCAATAATCTCTCACAGTCAA
ATATGACACAAAAGGTTGAAGAGCTAAAGGAAACGGTGAAAGAAGAATTTATGCCTTGGGTTTCACAGTA
TCTGGTTATGAAGAGAGTCAGTATTGAGCCAAACTTTCATAGCCTGTATTCAAACTTCCTTGACACGCTG
AAGAATCCTGAATTTAACAAGATGGTTCTGAATGAGACCTACAGAAACATTAAAGTGCTCCTGACCTCTG
ATAAAGCTGCAGCCAATTTCTCAGATCGTTCTTTGCTGAAGAACTTGGGACATTGGCTAGGAATGATCAC
ATTAGCTAAAAACAAACCCATCTTACACACTGACTTGGATGTGAAATCATTGCTGCTAGAGGCTTATGTT
AAAGGACAACAAGAATTGCTCTATGTAGTGCCCTTTGTTGCCAAAGTCTTAGAATCTAGCATTCGTAGTG
TGGTTTTTAGGCCACCAAACCCTTGGACAATGGCAATTATGAATGTATTAGCTGAGCTACATCAGGAGCA
TGACTTAAAGTTAAACTTGAAGTTTGAAATCGAGGTTCTCTGCAAGAACCTTGCATTAGACATCAATGAG
CTAAAACCTGGAAACCTCCTAAAGGATAAAGATCGCCTGAAGAATTTAGATGAGCAACTCTCTGCTCCAA
AGAAAGATGTCAAGCAGCCAGAAGAACTCCCTCCCATCACAACCACAACAACTTCTACTACACCAGCTAC
CAACACCACTTGTACAGCCACGGTTCCACCACAGCCACAGTACAGCTACCACGACATCAATGTCTATTCC
CTTGCGGGCTTGGCACCACACATTACTCTAAATCCAACAATTCCCTTGTTTCAGGCCCATCCACAGTTGA
AGCAGTGTGTGCGTCAGGCAATTGAACGGGCTGTCCAGGAGCTGGTCCATCCTGTGGTGGATCGATCAAT
TAAGATTGCCATGACTACTTGTGAGCAAGATGTCAGGTCGGATTTTGCCCTGGATTCGGAGGAATCTCGA
ATGCGAATAGCAGCTCATCACATGATGCGTAACTTGACAGCTTACATGGCTATGATTACATGCGCTGAAC
CTTTGCTCATGAGCATATCTACCAACTTAAAAAACAGTTTTGCCTCAGCCCTTCGTACTGCTTCCCCACA
ACAAAGAGAAATGATGGATCAGGCAGCTGCTCAATTAGCTCAGGACAATTGTGAGTTGGCTTGCTGTTTT
ATTCAGAAGACTGCAGTAGAAAAAGCAGGCCCTGAGATGGACAAGAGATTAGCAACTGAATTTGAGCTGA
GAAAACATGCTAGGCAAGAAGGACGCAGATACTGTGATCCTGTTGTTTTAACATATGCTGCTGAACGGAT
GCCAGAGCAAATCAGGCTGAAAGTTGGTGGTGTGGACCCAAAGCAGTTGGCTGTTTACGAAGAGTTTGCA
CGCAATGTTCCTGGCTTCTTACCTACAAATGACTTAAGTCAGCCCACGGGATTTTTAGCCCAGCCCATGA
AGCAAGCTTGGGCAACATAGCCGCGGGCCCGGGATCCACCGGATCTAGATAACTGATCATAATCAGCCAT
ACCACATTTGTAGAGGTTTTACTTGCTTTAAAAAACCTCCCACACCTCCCCCTGAACCTGAAACATAAAA
TGAATGCAATTGTTGTTGTTAACTTGTTTATTGCAGCTTATAATGGTTACAAATAAAGCAATAGCATCAC
AAATTTCACAAATAAAGCATTTTTTTCACTGCATTCTAGTTGTGGTTTGTCCAAACTCATCAATGTATCT
TAACGCGTAAATTGTAAGCGTTAATATTTTGTTAAAATTCGCGTTAAATTTTTGTTAAATCAGCTCATTT
TTTAACCAATAGGCCGAAATCGGCAAAATCCCTTATAAATCAAAAGAATAGACCGAGATAGGGT
[37 nt withheld, positions 3495-3531]
AAAGAACGTGGACTCCAACGTCAAAGG
[49 nt withheld, positions 3559-3607]
T
[91 nt withheld, positions 3609-3699]
G
[124 nt withheld, positions 3701-3824]
CAGGTGGCACTTTTCGGGGAAATGTGCGCGGAACCCCTATTTGTTTATTTTTCTAAATACATTCAAATAT
GTATCCGCTCATGAGACAATAACCCTGATAAATGCTTCAATAATATTGAAAAAGGAAGAGTCCTGAGGCG
GAAAGAACCAGCTGTGGAATGTGTGTCAGTTAGGGTGTGGAAAGTCCCCAGGCTCCCCAGCAGGCAGAAG
TATGCAAAGCATGCATCTCAATTAGTCAGCAACCAGGTGTGGAAAGTCCCCAGGCTCCCCAGCAGGCAGA
AGTATGCAAAGCATGCATCTCAATTAGTCAGCAACCATAGTCCCGCCCCTAACTCCGCCCATCCCGCCCC
TAACTCCGCCCAGTTCCGCCCATTCTCCGCCCCATGGCTGACTAATTTTTTTTATTTATGCAGAGGCCGA
GGCCGCCTCGGCCTCTGAGCTATTCCAGAAGTAGTGAGGAGGCTTTTTTGGAGGCCTAGGCTTTTGCAAA
GATCGATCAAGAGACAGGATGAGGATCGTTTCGCATGATTGAACAAGATGGATTGCACGCAGGTTCTCCG
GCCGCTTGGGTGGAGAGGCTATTCGGCTATGACTGGGCACAACAGACAATCGGCTGCTCTGATGCCGCCG
TGTTCCGGCTGTCAGCGCAGGGGCGCCCGGTTCTTTTTGTCAAGACCGACCTGTCCGGTGCCCTGAATGA
ACTGCAAGACGAGGCAGCGCGGCTATCGTGGCTGGCCACGACGGGCGTTCCTTGCGCAGCTGTGCTCGAC
GTTGTCACTGAAGCGGGAAGGGACTGGCTGCTATTGGGCGAAGTGCCGGGGCAGGATCTCCTGTCATCTC
ACCTTGCTCCTGCCGAGAAAGTATCCATCATGGCTGATGCAATGCGGCGGCTGCATACGCTTGATCCGGC
TACCTGCCCATTCGACCACCAAGCGAAACATCGCATCGAGCGAGCACGTACTCGGATGGAAGCCGGTCTT
GTCGATCAGGATGATCTGGACGAAGAGCATCAGGGGCTCGCGCCAGCCGAACTGTTCGCCAGGCTCAAGG
CGAGCATGCCCGACGGCGAGGATCTCGTCGTGACCCATGGCGATGCCTGCTTGCCGAATATCATGGTGGA
AAATGGCCGCTTTTCTGGATTCATCGACTGTGGCCGGCTGGGTGTGGCGGACCGCTATCAGGACATAGCG
TTGGCTACCCGTGATATTGCTGAAGAGCTTGGCGGCGAATGGGCTGACCGCTTCCTCGTGCTTTACGGTA
TCGCCGCTCCCGATTCGCAGCGCATCGCCTTCTATCGCCTTCTTGACGAGTTCTTCTGAGCGGGACTCTG
GGGTTCGAAATGACCGACCAAGCGACGCCCAACCTGCCATCACGAGATTTCGATTCCACCGCCGCCTTCT
ATGAAAGGTTGGGCTTCGGAATCGTTTTCCGGGACGCCGGCTGGATGATCCTCCAGCGCGGGGATCTCAT
GCTGGAGTTCTTCGCCCACCCTAGGGGGAGGCTAACTGAAACACGGAAGGAGACAATACCGGAAGGAACC
CGCGCTATGACGGCAATAAAAAGACAGAATAAAACGCACGGTGTTGGGTCGTTTGTTCATAAACGCGGGG
TTCGGTCCCAGGGCTGGCACTCTGTCGATACCCCACCGAGACCCCATTGGGGCCAATACGCCCGCGTTTC
TTCCTTTTCCCCACCCCACCCCCCAAGTTCGGGTGAAGGCCCAGGGCTCGCAGCCAACGTCGGGGCGGCA
GGCCCTGCCATAGCCTCAGGTTACTCATATATACTTTAGATTGATTTAAAACTTCATTTTTAATTTAAAA
GGATCTAGGTGAAGATCCTTTTTGATAATCTCATGACCAAAATCCCTTAACGTGAGTTTTCGTTCCACTG
AGCGTCAGACCCCGTAGAAAAGATCAAAGGATCTTCTTGAGATCCTTTTTTTCTGCGCGTAATCTGCTGC
TTGCAAACAAAAAAACCACCGCTACCAGCGGTGGTTTGTTTGCCGGATCAAGAGCTACCAACTCTTTTTC
CGAAGGTAACTGGCTTCAGCAGAGCGCAGATACCAAATACTGTCCTTCTAGTGTAGCCGTAGTTAGGCCA
CCACTTCAAGAACTCTGTAGCACCGCCTACATACCTCGCTCTGCTAATCCTGTTACCAGTGGCTGCTGCC
AGTGGCGATAAGTCGTGTCTTACCGGGTTGGACTCAAGACGATAGTTACCGGATAAGGCGCAGCGGTCGG
GCTGAACGGGGGGTTCGTGCACACAGCCCAGCTTGGAGCGAACGACCTACACCGAACTGAGATACCTACA
GCGTGAGCTATGAGAAAGCGCCACGCTTCCCGAAGGGAGAAAGGCGGACAGGTATCCGGTAAGCGGCAGG
GTCGGAACAGGAGAGCGCACGAGGGAGCTTCCAGGGGGAAACGCCTGGTATCTTTATAGTCCTGTCGGGT
TTCGCCACCTCTGACTTGAGCGTCGATTTTTGTGATGCTCGTCAGGGGGGCGGAGCCTATGGAAAAACGC
CAGCAACGCGGCCTTTTTACGGTTCCTGGCCTTTTGCTGGCCTTTTGCTCACATGTTCTTTCCTGCGTTA
TCCCCTGATTCTGTGGATAACCGTATTACCGCCATGCAT
